Addgene plasmid #86817: pCDNA3.1(-) + SLNCR1 _1-480
Purpose: mammalian expression of lncRNA LINC00673/SLNCR1 deletion construct
Depositing lab: Carl Novina. Depositing organization: Dana-Farber Cancer Institute. Publication: The lncRNA SLNCR1 Mediates Melanoma Invasion through a Conserved SRA1-like Region. Schmidt K, Joyce CE, Buquicchio F, Brown A, Ritz J, Distel RJ, Yoon CH, Novina CD. Cell Rep. 2016 May 31;15(9):2025-37. doi: 10.1016/j.celrep.2016.04.018. Epub 2016 May 19. PubMed 27210747.
Backbone
  Vector backbone: pCDNA3.1 (-)
  Vector type: Mammalian Expression
  Selectable markers: Neomycin (select with G418)
Growth in bacteria
  Bacterial resistance: Ampicillin, 100 μg/mL
  Growth temperature: 37°C
  Growth strain: DH5alpha
  Copy number: High Copy
Gene/Insert
  Gene/Insert name: LINC00673 (alt names: HI-LNC75; LUCAIR1)
  Species: H. sapiens (human)
  Entrez Gene: LINC00673 (a.k.a. ERRLR01, HI-LNC75, HILNC75, LUCAIR1, RASON, SLNCR, SLNCR1)
  Promoter: CMV
  Cloning method: Restriction Enzyme; 5′ cloning site HindIII (not destroyed); 3′ cloning site HindIII (not destroyed)
  Sequencing primers: 5′ T7; 3′ BGHR
Terms and licenses: Academic/Nonprofit Terms; Industry Terms: Not Available to Industry
How to cite: pCDNA3.1(-) + SLNCR1 _1-480 was a gift from Carl Novina (Addgene plasmid # 86817 ; http://n2t.net/addgene:86817 ; RRID:Addgene_86817)
