[The description below was written by a language model from this plasmid's Addgene catalogue record and pLannotate feature annotations shown in this document.]
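Description:
pCDNA3.1(-) + SLNCR1 _1-480 is a mammalian expression plasmid built on the pcDNA3.1(-) backbone. It carries a deletion variant of the human long non-coding RNA LINC00673, also known as SLNCR1. The insert was cloned into a HindIII site that is retained at both ends. It lies downstream of the CMV enhancer and immediate-early promoter and upstream of the bovine growth hormone polyadenylation signal, so the RNA is transcribed by RNA polymerase II and polyadenylated in transfected cells. A T7 promoter between the CMV promoter and the insert allows in vitro transcription and also serves as a sequencing primer site. The name suggests a variant defined by nucleotides 1–480, but the record does not say whether that region is retained or removed. The roughly 1.9 kb gap between the T7 promoter and the bGH signal is more consistent with a deletion from a longer transcript, though the record cannot confirm this.

In E. coli the plasmid is maintained by a high-copy ColE1/pUC-type origin and selected with ampicillin through the β-lactamase gene. An f1 origin is also present for single-stranded DNA production. For stable mammalian lines, a neomycin phosphotransferase cassette driven by the SV40 early promoter and ended by the SV40 poly(A) signal confers G418 resistance. Several short automated annotations are most likely similarity hits rather than functional elements: the HIV-1 LTR fragment, the antisense C9orf85 fragment within the insert region, and the ble and lacI fragments. The lncRNA insert itself is not annotated in the feature table. The construct belongs to a series of deletion constructs used to map functional regions of SLNCR1, which has been linked to melanoma invasion.
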