Features (pLannotate 1.2.2; 20 found; start..end, strand, type, name):
      1..204     +  promoter       CMV promoter: human cytomegalovirus (CMV) immediate early promoter
    200..233     +  LTR            5' LTR (truncated) (fragment): truncated 5' long terminal repeat (LTR) from HIV-1
    249..267     +  promoter       T7 promoter: promoter for bacteriophage T7 RNA polymerase
    891..1112    -  CDS            C9orf85 (fragment): CI085_HUMAN - Experimental evidence at protein level: Swiss-Prot protein existence level 1. From Homo sapiens (Human).
   2234..2458    +  polyA_signal   bGH poly(A) signal: bovine growth hormone polyadenylation signal
   2462..2483    +  promoter       SV40 promoter (fragment): SV40 enhancer and early promoter
   2504..2932    +  rep_origin     f1 ori (sequence partly withheld): f1 bacteriophage origin of replication; arrow indicates direction of (+) strand synthesis
   2946..3275    +  promoter       SV40 promoter: SV40 enhancer and early promoter
   3342..4133    +  CDS            neo: KKA2_KLEPN - Also known as kan, nptII. Experimental evidence at protein level: Swiss-Prot protein existence level 1. Resistance to kanamycin, neomycin, paromomycin, ribostamycin, butirosin and gentamicin B. From Klebsiella pneumoniae.
   4157..4315    +  CDS            ble (fragment): BLE_KLEPN - Experimental evidence at protein level: Swiss-Prot protein existence level 1. Binding protein with a strong affinity to the bleomycin family of antibiotics. Binds to CL990; an antimitotic-antibiotic compound. From Klebsiella pneumoniae.
   4310..4431    +  polyA_signal   SV40 poly(A) signal: SV40 polyadenylation signal
   4504..4520    -  protein_bind   lac operator: The lac repressor binds to the lac operator to inhibit transcription in E. coli. This inhibition can be relieved by adding lactose or isopropyl-β-D-thiogalactopyranoside (IPTG). lac repressor encoded by lacI
   4528..4558    -  promoter       lac promoter: promoter for the E. coli lac operon
   4573..4594    -  protein_bind   CAP binding site: CAP binding activates transcription in the presence of cAMP. E. coli catabolite activator protein
   4607..4699    -  CDS            lacI (fragment): lac repressor; lacI; The lac repressor binds to the lac operator to inhibit transcription in E. coli. This inhibition can be relieved by adding lactose or isopropyl-β-D-thiogalactopyranoside (IPTG).
   4882..5470    -  rep_origin     ori: high-copy-number ColE1/pMB1/pBR322/pUC origin of replication
   5641..6501    -  CDS            AmpR: β-lactamase; bla; confers resistance to ampicillin, carbenicillin, and related antibiotics
   6502..6606    -  promoter       AmpR promoter: bla
   6665..6717    -  misc_feature   bom (fragment): basis of mobility region from pBR322
   6872..7251    +  enhancer       CMV enhancer: human cytomegalovirus immediate early enhancer
>Addgene plasmid #86817 | pCDNA3.1(-) + SLNCR1 _1-480 | addgene full sequence | sequence record 173313 | Addgene NGS Result
GTGATGCGGTTTTGGCAGTACATCAATGGGCGTGGATAGCGGTTTGACTCACGGGGATTTCCAAGTCTCC
ACCCCATTGACGTCAATGGGAGTTTGTTTTGGCACCAAAATCAACGGGACTTTCCAAAATGTCGTAACAA
CTCCGCCCCATTGACGCAAATGGGCGGTAGGCGTGTACGGTGGGAGGTCTATATAAGCAGAGCTCTCTGG
CTAACTAGAGAACCCACTGCTTACTGGCTTATCGAAATTAATACGACTCACTATAGGGAGACCCAAGCTG
GCTAGCGTTTAAACGGGCCCTCTAGACTCGAGCGGCCGCCACTGTGCTGGATATCTGCAGAATTCCACCA
CACTGGACTAGTGGATCCGAGCTCGGTACCAAGCTTCCCGGGATACTTAGGATCCGGGCTGCGGACCCCT
TAACGTGGATTACTTGGTGTGTATCAGCTGGGCTCAGAAGACCCACGACCTCTTCTCCATCCGTGGATTG
ATTTGTTCTGCTTAACAGCTGGGTCGCCAAGCTGGAGGTATTTTTCCCTCTCCACCCTGGTCTTCTCCTG
TAACGTGTGGCCGCCTTTTCCAGCACGGCCTCCTGCCTTCCTGGTGCACTTTTTGGAGAACGTGGTGGAA
TCAGAGGTTTCTGGCTGACTCGGTGGGTGCTTTGAACCAGGAAAGGACAAGAAAGAGGATGGGAAGGACT
GATCCACATTCCCACCAGGAAGTTTAGCAGAACCCCCGCGTGCCACCTGGACCCCTTGGAAGGACCTGGC
TCAGGCTGGACCACCTCTTGAGAGGCAGGAGCTCTGGATTTGATCAAGAATTCTTTGCTGAGCATGGTGC
CTCATGCCTATAATCCCAACACTTTGGGAGGCCAGTGTGGGAGGATCTCTTGAGCCCAGGAGTTCAAGAC
TAGCCTGGGCAACACAGAGAGACCCCATCTCTAAAATAATAATAATAATAAAATAAAAAATTAGCAGGGC
ATGGTGGCATGTGCCTGTAGTCCCAGCTACCCAGGAGGCTGAGGCAAGAGGATGGCTGGAGCCTGGGATG
TTGAGGCTGCAATGAACTGTGATTACCCCACTGCACTCCAGCCTGGGCAAAAGAGCGAGAGACCCTGTCT
CAAATAATAATAATAATAATAATCTTATTTTGGAGAATAAAGAGACCTCTGGATTTGAGGTGCCATTTGG
GTAGAAAGAAAAGACGTTTACACCGAGAAATAGTCTGTGTTGCCCTGAAGGAGCAGAGGGATGCATCGCT
GGAGGTGACCTACAGTTGAAGAAGACTCATTATGACAGACCTTGTCCTTCTTCCTTGTGGAAAGTGTTTC
CTCTGCTGCTACTGCTCATGAGACTCTTCCCCCTCCCTGTCCCAGGGAACCAAAGGGCTTTCTACCACAC
CCTTTCTTGCCCCCCGCCTCCCATGTCTGCTGTGCCTTTGTACTCAGCAATTCTTGTTTGCTCCATTATC
TTCCAGCCGGATACAGAGTGAATAGTTAACCACACTTAGGTCAAATAGGATCTAAATTTTTGTTCCTGCT
CCGTGTAAAGAGGCCAGTGTTTGTGTGTTGCAAGCAGCCTTGGAATAGTAACTCTTCTCATTTGTTTGGG
ATCTGGCCACCAAGTTCCAGAATGATACACGGATCAGTGCAGAAGTTCATCAGGCTCTCGGACCTTAGGG
CTGTTGGAGAAGGCTTCAGCAGCAGAACTGATGGTGAAGGCTCGTGTTCTCCATCCTCAACTTTCTTTGC
TTCGATCATACACAAGAATACATTTGGAAGGGCAAAAAATGAACACTGTCGTTCATTGCAGCCGTGTTTT
GTGACACAGATGCACAGTCTGCTGTGAAGACCTTCTCTCAAGTGGCATTTGGGAGTCCATGCCAGATCAT
GGTGCTTCATGAGAGACTGACAGCTATCAGGGGTTGTGGCACTTAGTGAGGACTCTCCTCCCCCAGTGTG
TGCTGATGACACATACACACCTGACAATAGCTTGAGTCTTCTCTGTTCCTTTTACTCTGTAGCCAACATA
CACATGATTTAAAACCCTTTCTAAATATCTATCATGGTTCATCCTTGTCCAAATGCAGAGTCAGAGCTAT
TTGTACTTCATTATTATTTCCAAGGCGAATAGTTGGCTTTCTTTTTGCAAAAATAATTAAAGTTTTTGTA
TGTTGCAGTTGCTCTAGATAAGTATCACGTGAAGCTTAAGTTTAAACCGCTGATCAGCCTCGACTGTGCC
TTCTAGTTGCCAGCCATCTGTTGTTTGCCCCTCCCCCGTGCCTTCCTTGACCCTGGAAGGTGCCACTCCC
ACTGTCCTTTCCTAATAAAATGAGGAAATTGCATCGCATTGTCTGAGTAGGTGTCATTCTATTCTGGGGG
GTGGGGTGGGGCAGGACAGCAAGGGGGAGGATTGGGAAGACAATAGCAGGCATGCTGGGGATGCGGTGGG
CTCTATGGCTTCTGAGGCGGAAAGAACCAGCTGGGGCTCTAGGGGGTATCCCC
[124 nt withheld, positions 2504-2627]
C
[91 nt withheld, positions 2629-2719]
A
[49 nt withheld, positions 2721-2769]
CCTTTGACGTTGGAGTCCACGTTCTTT
[37 nt withheld, positions 2797-2833]
ACCCTATCTCGGTCTATTCTTTTGATTTATAAGGGATTTTGCCGATTTCGGCCTATTGGTTAAAAAATGA
GCTGATTTAACAAAAATTTAACGCGAATTAATTCTGTGGAATGTGTGTCAGTTAGGGTGTGGAAAGTCCC
CAGGCTCCCCAGCAGGCAGAAGTATGCAAAGCATGCATCTCAATTAGTCAGCAACCAGGTGTGGAAAGTC
CCCAGGCTCCCCAGCAGGCAGAAGTATGCAAAGCATGCATCTCAATTAGTCAGCAACCATAGTCCCGCCC
CTAACTCCGCCCATCCCGCCCCTAACTCCGCCCAGTTCCGCCCATTCTCCGCCCCATGGCTGACTAATTT
TTTTTATTTATGCAGAGGCCGAGGCCGCCTCTGCCTCTGAGCTATTCCAGAAGTAGTGAGGAGGCTTTTT
TGGAGGCCTAGGCTTTTGCAAAAAGCTCCCGGGAGCTTGTATATCCATTTTCGGATCTGATCAAGAGACA
GGATGAGGATCGTTTCGCATGATTGAACAAGATGGATTGCACGCAGGTTCTCCGGCCGCTTGGGTGGAGA
GGCTATTCGGCTATGACTGGGCACAACAGACAATCGGCTGCTCTGATGCCGCCGTGTTCCGGCTGTCAGC
GCAGGGGCGCCCGGTTCTTTTTGTCAAGACCGACCTGTCCGGTGCCCTGAATGAACTGCAGGACGAGGCA
GCGCGGCTATCGTGGCTGGCCACGACGGGCGTTCCTTGCGCAGCTGTGCTCGACGTTGTCACTGAAGCGG
GAAGGGACTGGCTGCTATTGGGCGAAGTGCCGGGGCAGGATCTCCTGTCATCTCACCTTGCTCCTGCCGA
GAAAGTATCCATCATGGCTGATGCAATGCGGCGGCTGCATACGCTTGATCCGGCTACCTGCCCATTCGAC
CACCAAGCGAAACATCGCATCGAGCGAGCACGTACTCGGATGGAAGCCGGTCTTGTCGATCAGGATGATC
TGGACGAAGAGCATCAGGGGCTCGCGCCAGCCGAACTGTTCGCCAGGCTCAAGGCGCGCATGCCCGACGG
CGAGGATCTCGTCGTGACCCATGGCGATGCCTGCTTGCCGAATATCATGGTGGAAAATGGCCGCTTTTCT
GGATTCATCGACTGTGGCCGGCTGGGTGTGGCGGACCGCTATCAGGACATAGCGTTGGCTACCCGTGATA
TTGCTGAAGAGCTTGGCGGCGAATGGGCTGACCGCTTCCTCGTGCTTTACGGTATCGCCGCTCCCGATTC
GCAGCGCATCGCCTTCTATCGCCTTCTTGACGAGTTCTTCTGAGCGGGACTCTGGGGTTCGAAATGACCG
ACCAAGCGACGCCCAACCTGCCATCACGAGATTTCGATTCCACCGCCGCCTTCTATGAAAGGTTGGGCTT
CGGAATCGTTTTCCGGGACGCCGGCTGGATGATCCTCCAGCGCGGGGATCTCATGCTGGAGTTCTTCGCC
CACCCCAACTTGTTTATTGCAGCTTATAATGGTTACAAATAAAGCAATAGCATCACAAATTTCACAAATA
AAGCATTTTTTTCACTGCATTCTAGTTGTGGTTTGTCCAAACTCATCAATGTATCTTATCATGTCTGTAT
ACCGTCGACCTCTAGCTAGAGCTTGGCGTAATCATGGTCATAGCTGTTTCCTGTGTGAAATTGTTATCCG
CTCACAATTCCACACAACATACGAGCCGGAAGCATAAAGTGTAAAGCCTGGGGTGCCTAATGAGTGAGCT
AACTCACATTAATTGCGTTGCGCTCACTGCCCGCTTTCCAGTCGGGAAACCTGTCGTGCCAGCTGCATTA
ATGAATCGGCCAACGCGCGGGGAGAGGCGGTTTGCGTATTGGGCGCTCTTCCGCTTCCTCGCTCACTGAC
TCGCTGCGCTCGGTCGTTCGGCTGCGGCGAGCGGTATCAGCTCACTCAAAGGCGGTAATACGGTTATCCA
CAGAATCAGGGGATAACGCAGGAAAGAACATGTGAGCAAAAGGCCAGCAAAAGGCCAGGAACCGTAAAAA
GGCCGCGTTGCTGGCGTTTTTCCATAGGCTCCGCCCCCCTGACGAGCATCACAAAAATCGACGCTCAAGT
CAGAGGTGGCGAAACCCGACAGGACTATAAAGATACCAGGCGTTTCCCCCTGGAAGCTCCCTCGTGCGCT
CTCCTGTTCCGACCCTGCCGCTTACCGGATACCTGTCCGCCTTTCTCCCTTCGGGAAGCGTGGCGCTTTC
TCATAGCTCACGCTGTAGGTATCTCAGTTCGGTGTAGGTCGTTCGCTCCAAGCTGGGCTGTGTGCACGAA
CCCCCCGTTCAGCCCGACCGCTGCGCCTTATCCGGTAACTATCGTCTTGAGTCCAACCCGGTAAGACACG
ACTTATCGCCACTGGCAGCAGCCACTGGTAACAGGATTAGCAGAGCGAGGTATGTAGGCGGTGCTACAGA
GTTCTTGAAGTGGTGGCCTAACTACGGCTACACTAGAAGAACAGTATTTGGTATCTGCGCTCTGCTGAAG
CCAGTTACCTTCGGAAAAAGAGTTGGTAGCTCTTGATCCGGCAAACAAACCACCGCTGGTAGCGGTGGTT
TTTTTGTTTGCAAGCAGCAGATTACGCGCAGAAAAAAAGGATCTCAAGAAGATCCTTTGATCTTTTCTAC
GGGGTCTGACGCTCAGTGGAACGAAAACTCACGTTAAGGGATTTTGGTCATGAGATTATCAAAAAGGATC
TTCACCTAGATCCTTTTAAATTAAAAATGAAGTTTTAAATCAATCTAAAGTATATATGAGTAAACTTGGT
CTGACAGTTACCAATGCTTAATCAGTGAGGCACCTATCTCAGCGATCTGTCTATTTCGTTCATCCATAGT
TGCCTGACTCCCCGTCGTGTAGATAACTACGATACGGGAGGGCTTACCATCTGGCCCCAGTGCTGCAATG
ATACCGCGAGACCCACGCTCACCGGCTCCAGATTTATCAGCAATAAACCAGCCAGCCGGAAGGGCCGAGC
GCAGAAGTGGTCCTGCAACTTTATCCGCCTCCATCCAGTCTATTAATTGTTGCCGGGAAGCTAGAGTAAG
TAGTTCGCCAGTTAATAGTTTGCGCAACGTTGTTGCCATTGCTACAGGCATCGTGGTGTCACGCTCGTCG
TTTGGTATGGCTTCATTCAGCTCCGGTTCCCAACGATCAAGGCGAGTTACATGATCCCCCATGTTGTGCA
AAAAAGCGGTTAGCTCCTTCGGTCCTCCGATCGTTGTCAGAAGTAAGTTGGCCGCAGTGTTATCACTCAT
GGTTATGGCAGCACTGCATAATTCTCTTACTGTCATGCCATCCGTAAGATGCTTTTCTGTGACTGGTGAG
TACTCAACCAAGTCATTCTGAGAATAGTGTATGCGGCGACCGAGTTGCTCTTGCCCGGCGTCAATACGGG
ATAATACCGCGCCACATAGCAGAACTTTAAAAGTGCTCATCATTGGAAAACGTTCTTCGGGGCGAAAACT
CTCAAGGATCTTACCGCTGTTGAGATCCAGTTCGATGTAACCCACTCGTGCACCCAACTGATCTTCAGCA
TCTTTTACTTTCACCAGCGTTTCTGGGTGAGCAAAAACAGGAAGGCAAAATGCCGCAAAAAAGGGAATAA
GGGCGACACGGAAATGTTGAATACTCATACTCTTCCTTTTTCAATATTATTGAAGCATTTATCAGGGTTA
TTGTCTCATGAGCGGATACATATTTGAATGTATTTAGAAAAATAAACAAATAGGGGTTCCGCGCACATTT
CCCCGAAAAGTGCCACCTGACGTCGACGGATCGGGAGATCTCCCGATCCCCTATGGTGCACTCTCAGTAC
AATCTGCTCTGATGCCGCATAGTTAAGCCAGTATCTGCTCCCTGCTTGTGTGTTGGAGGTCGCTGAGTAG
TGCGCGAGCAAAATTTAAGCTACAACAAGGCAAGGCTTGACCGACAATTGCATGAAGAATCTGCTTAGGG
TTAGGCGTTTTGCGCTGCTTCGCGATGTACGGGCCAGATATACGCGTTGACATTGATTATTGACTAGTTA
TTAATAGTAATCAATTACGGGGTCATTAGTTCATAGCCCATATATGGAGTTCCGCGTTACATAACTTACG
GTAAATGGCCCGCCTGGCTGACCGCCCAACGACCCCCGCCCATTGACGTCAATAATGACGTATGTTCCCA
TAGTAACGCCAATAGGGACTTTCCATTGACGTCAATGGGTGGAGTATTTACGGTAAACTGCCCACTTGGC
AGTACATCAAGTGTATCATATGCCAAGTACGCCCCCTATTGACGTCAATGACGGTAAATGGCCCGCCTGG
CATTATGCCCAGTACATGACCTTATGGGACTTTCCTACTTGGCAGTACATCTACGTATTAGTCATCGCTA
TTACCATG
